Addgene plasmid #109765: actc1b-mKate2-Rab38b
Purpose: Muscle specific zebrafish expression of mKate2 fused to Rab38b
Depositing lab: Rob Parton. Depositing organization: University of Queensland, Institute for Molecular Bioscience. Publication: In vivo cell biological screening identifies an endocytic capture mechanism for T-tubule formation. Hall TE, Martel N, Ariotti N, Xiong Z, Lo HP, Ferguson C, Rae J, Lim YW, Parton RG. Nat Commun. 2020 Jul 24;11(1):3711. doi: 10.1038/s41467-020-17486-w. PubMed 32709891.
Backbone
  Vector backbone: pDEST-actc1b-mKate2-ccdb
  Vector type: Zebrafish plasmids
Growth in bacteria
  Bacterial resistance: Ampicillin, 100 μg/mL
  Growth temperature: 37°C
  Growth strain: DH5alpha
  Copy number: High Copy
Gene/Insert
  Gene/Insert name: Rab38b
  Species: D. rerio (zebrafish)
  Entrez Gene: rab38b (a.k.a. si:dkey-76a19.3)
  Cloning method: Gateway Cloning
Terms and licenses: Academic/Nonprofit Terms; Industry Terms: Not Available to Industry
How to cite: actc1b-mKate2-Rab38b was a gift from Rob Parton (Addgene plasmid # 109765 ; http://n2t.net/addgene:109765 ; RRID:Addgene_109765)
