[The description below was written by a language model from this plasmid's Addgene catalogue record and pLannotate feature annotations shown in this document.]
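Description:
actc1b-mKate2-Rab38b is a zebrafish expression plasmid, built by Gateway recombination into the destination backbone pDEST-actc1b-mKate2-ccdb, that produces the small GTPase Rab38b as a fusion to the red fluorescent protein mKate2 specifically in muscle. It is propagated in E. coli as a high-copy plasmid on a ColE1/pUC-type origin with ampicillin selection through the β-lactamase gene. Remnants of a pBluescript-style backbone (lac promoter and operator, T3 promoter, a partial multiple cloning site and a fragment of an M13/f1 phage origin) are also present.

In the 9.6 kb sequence the expression cassette is laid out as a series of Gateway attB scars. An attB4 site is followed by roughly four kilobases in which only a short, probably spurious, copia promoter match is called. This unannotated region, running up to attB1, is presumably the actc1b (cardiac/skeletal muscle alpha-actin) promoter named in the backbone, although the feature table does not annotate it as such. After attB1 comes the mKate2 coding sequence, then attB2, then the zebrafish rab38b open reading frame (identified by homology to mouse Rab38), then attB3 and SV40 polyadenylation sequences. mKate2 therefore sits at the N-terminus of Rab38b, an arrangement that leaves the Rab C-terminus free; that end normally carries the lipid modification needed for membrane association. A short match to medaka tyrosinase lies next to the backbone, a signature often seen with Tol2 transposon arms, but the record does not state that transposon elements are present.

The deposit is associated with an in vivo cell-biological screen on T-tubule formation, consistent with using this construct to visualise Rab38b localisation in live zebrafish muscle fibres.
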