Features (pLannotate 1.2.2; 21 found; start..end, strand, type, name):
      2..22      +  protein_bind   attB1: mutant version of attB; core recombination site for the Gateway® BP reaction BP Clonase™
     32..727     +  CDS            mKate2: mKate2 is a basic (constitutively fluorescent) red fluorescent protein published in 2009, derived from Entacmaea quadricolor. It is reported to be a rapidly-maturing monomer with moderate acid sensitivity.
    729..753     -  protein_bind   attB2: mutant version of attB; recombination site for the Gateway® BP reaction BP Clonase™
    764..1378    +  CDS            Rab38: RAB38_MOUSE - Experimental evidence at protein level: Swiss-Prot protein existence level 1. Plays a role in the maturation of phagosomes that engulf pathogens, such as S.aureus and Mycobacterium (By similarity). May be involved in melanosomal transport and docking. Involved in the proper sorting of TYRP1. Involved in peripheral melanosomal distribution of TYRP1 in melanocytes; the function, which probably is implicating vesicle-trafficking, includes cooperation with ANKRD27 and VAMP7 (PubMed:21187289). Plays an important role in the control of melanin production and melanosome biogenesis (By s
   1385..1405    -  protein_bind   attB3: mutant version of attB; core recombination site for the Gateway® BP reaction BP Clonase™
   1409..1429    +  CDS            lacZα (fragment): LacZα fragment of β-galactosidase; lacZ fragment
   1445..1579    -  polyA_signal   SV40 poly(A) signal: SV40 polyadenylation signal
   1602..1685    -  CDS            large T antigen (fragment): large T antigen from SV40 (simian virus 40)
   2251..2291    -  misc_feature   MCS (fragment): pBluescript multiple cloning site
   2304..2322    -  promoter       T3 promoter: promoter for bacteriophage T3 RNA polymerase
   2367..2383    -  protein_bind   lac operator: The lac repressor binds to the lac operator to inhibit transcription in E. coli. This inhibition can be relieved by adding lactose or isopropyl-β-D-thiogalactopyranoside (IPTG). lac repressor encoded by lacI
   2391..2421    -  promoter       lac promoter: promoter for the E. coli lac operon
   2436..2457    -  protein_bind   CAP binding site: CAP binding activates transcription in the presence of cAMP. E. coli catabolite activator protein
   2470..2562    -  CDS            lacI (fragment): lac repressor; lacI; The lac repressor binds to the lac operator to inhibit transcription in E. coli. This inhibition can be relieved by adding lactose or isopropyl-β-D-thiogalactopyranoside (IPTG).
   2745..3333    -  rep_origin     ori: high-copy-number ColE1/pMB1/pBR322/pUC origin of replication
   3504..4364    -  CDS            AmpR: β-lactamase; bla; confers resistance to ampicillin, carbenicillin, and related antibiotics
   4365..4469    -  promoter       AmpR promoter: bla
   4495..4716    -  rep_origin     M13 ori (fragment) (sequence partly withheld): M13 bacteriophage origin of replication; arrow indicates direction of (+) strand synthesis
   4716..5003    +  CDS            tyr (fragment) (sequence partly withheld): TYRO_ORYLA - Also known as tyro. Experimental evidence at transcript level: Swiss-Prot protein existence level 2. This is a copper-containing oxidase that functions in the formation of pigments such as melanins and other polyphenolic compounds. From Oryzias latipes (Japanese rice fish) (Japanese killifish).
   5585..5605    +  protein_bind   attB4: mutant version of attB; core recombination site for the Gateway® BP reaction BP Clonase™
   6506..6522    -  promoter       copia promoter (fragment): strong promoter from the Drosophila transposable element copia (Sinclair et al., 1986)
>Addgene plasmid #109765 | actc1b-mKate2-Rab38b | addgene full sequence | sequence record 224801 | Addgene NGS Result
GCAAGTTTGTACAAAAAAGCAGGCTGCCACCATGGTGAGCGAGCTGATTAAGGAGAACATGCACATGAAG
CTGTACATGGAGGGCACCGTGAACAACCACCACTTCAAGTGCACATCCGAGGGCGAAGGCAAGCCCTACG
AGGGCACCCAGACCATGAGAATCAAGGCGGTCGAGGGCGGCCCTCTCCCCTTCGCCTTCGACATCCTGGC
TACCAGCTTCATGTACGGCAGCAAAACCTTCATCAACCACACCCAGGGCATCCCCGACTTCTTTAAGCAG
TCCTTCCCCGAGGGCTTCACATGGGAGAGAGTCACCACATACGAAGACGGGGGCGTGCTGACCGCTACCC
AGGACACCAGCCTCCAGGACGGCTGCCTCATCTACAACGTCAAGATCAGAGGGGTGAACTTCCCATCCAA
CGGCCCTGTGATGCAGAAGAAAACACTCGGCTGGGAGGCCTCCACCGAGACCCTGTACCCCGCTGACGGC
GGCCTGGAAGGCAGAGCCGACATGGCCCTGAAGCTCGTGGGCGGGGGCCACCTGATCTGCAACTTGAAGA
CCACATACAGATCCAAGAAACCCGCTAAGAACCTCAAGATGCCCGGCGTCTACTATGTGGACAGAAGACT
GGAAAGAATCAAGGAGGCCGACAAAGAGACCTACGTCGAGCAGCACGAGGTGGCTGTGGCCAGATACTGC
GACCTCCCTAGCAAACTGGGGCACAGAGACCCAGCTTTCTTGTACAAAGTGGTGCATAACAATCAGAAGG
AGCATTTGTATAAAATTCTTGTCATCGGTGATTTGGGAGTAGGGAAGACCAGCATCATTAAGCGTTATGT
GCACCAGACGTACTCCACCAACTACAGAGCCACCATAGGCGTGGATTTCGCGCTCAAAGTTCTGAACTGG
GACTCGGAGACGGTCCGGCTGCAGCTTTGGGACATCGCAGGTCAGGAGCGGTTCGGCAACATGACGCGGG
TTTATTACAGAGAGGCCATGGGGGCATTCATTGTGTTTGATGTTACCAGACCCGCCACGTTTGAGGCAGT
CTCCAAATGGAAGGAGGATCTGGACTCTAAATTAATACTTTCAAATGGCCAGAGTATTGCCACAGTGCTC
CTGGCCAACAAGTGCGACCAAAACAGAGACTTCCTGACTAACAATGGCCTGAAAATGGACCAGTACTGCA
GGGAGAATGGATTTGTGGGGTGGTTTGAGACATCTGCTAAGGAAAACGTCAACATTAATGATGCAGCCAA
CTTCCTTGTGAAGCACATAATTGCCAGTGAGAACGATATCCTGAAATCAGTGGTTCCAGATACCATCTCT
CCTCAACTCAACTCGGATAAAGAAATTACTTGTTCCGCTTGCTTCAAACCTTGACAACTTTATTATACAT
AGTTGATAATTCACTGGCCGTCGTTTTACGGTACCATCGATGATGATCCAGACATGATAAGATACATTGA
TGAGTTTGGACAAACCACAACTAGAATGCAGTGAAAAAAATGCTTTATTTGTGAAATTTGTGATGCTATT
GCTTTATTTGTAACCATTATAAGCTGCAATAAACAAGTTAACAACAACAATTGCATTCATTTTATGTTTC
AGGTTCAGGGGGAGGTGTGGGAGGTTTTTTAAAGCAAGTAAAACCTCTACAAATGTGGTATGGCTGATTA
TGATCCTCTAGATCAGATCTGCGAAGATACGGCCACGGGTGCTCTTGATCCTGTGGCTGATTTTGGACTG
TGCTGCTCGCAGCTGCTGATGAATCACATACTTCCTCCATTTTCTTCCACTGATTGACTGTTATAATTTC
CCTAATTTCCAGGTCAAGGTGCTGTGCATTGTGGTAATAGATGTGACATGACGTCACTTCCAAAGGACCA
ATGAACATGTCTGACCAATTTCATATAATGTGAAAACGATTTTCATAGGCAGAATAAATAACATTTAAAT
TAAACTGGGCATCAGCGCAATTCAATTGGTTTGGTAATAGCAAGGGAAAATAGAATGAAGTGATCTCCAA
AAAATAAGTACTTTTTGACTGTAAATAAAATTGTAAGGAGTAAAAAGTACTTTTTTTTCTAAAAAAATGT
AATTAAGTAAAAGTAAAAGTATTGATTTTTAATTGTACTCAAGTAAAGTAAAAATCCCCAAAAATAATAC
TTAAGTACAGTAATCAAGTAAAATTACTCAAGTACTTTACACCTCTGGTTCTTGACCCCCTACCTTCAGC
AAGCCCAGCAGATCCACTAGTTCTAGAGCGGCCGCCACCGCGGTGGAGCTCCAGCTTTTGTTCCCTTTAG
TGAGGGTTAATTGCGCGCTTGGCGTAATCATGGTCATAGCTGTTTCCTGTGTGAAATTGTTATCCGCTCA
CAATTCCACACAACATACGAGCCGGAAGCATAAAGTGTAAAGCCTGGGGTGCCTAATGAGTGAGCTAACT
CACATTAATTGCGTTGCGCTCACTGCCCGCTTTCCAGTCGGGAAACCTGTCGTGCCAGCTGCATTAATGA
ATCGGCCAACGCGCGGGGAGAGGCGGTTTGCGTATTGGGCGCTCTTCCGCTTCCTCGCTCACTGACTCGC
TGCGCTCGGTCGTTCGGCTGCGGCGAGCGGTATCAGCTCACTCAAAGGCGGTAATACGGTTATCCACAGA
ATCAGGGGATAACGCAGGAAAGAACATGTGAGCAAAAGGCCAGCAAAAGGCCAGGAACCGTAAAAAGGCC
GCGTTGCTGGCGTTTTTCCATAGGCTCCGCCCCCCTGACGAGCATCACAAAAATCGACGCTCAAGTCAGA
GGTGGCGAAACCCGACAGGACTATAAAGATACCAGGCGTTTCCCCCTGGAAGCTCCCTCGTGCGCTCTCC
TGTTCCGACCCTGCCGCTTACCGGATACCTGTCCGCCTTTCTCCCTTCGGGAAGCGTGGCGCTTTCTCAT
AGCTCACGCTGTAGGTATCTCAGTTCGGTGTAGGTCGTTCGCTCCAAGCTGGGCTGTGTGCACGAACCCC
CCGTTCAGCCCGACCGCTGCGCCTTATCCGGTAACTATCGTCTTGAGTCCAACCCGGTAAGACACGACTT
ATCGCCACTGGCAGCAGCCACTGGTAACAGGATTAGCAGAGCGAGGTATGTAGGCGGTGCTACAGAGTTC
TTGAAGTGGTGGCCTAACTACGGCTACACTAGAAGAACAGTATTTGGTATCTGCGCTCTGCTGAAGCCAG
TTACCTTCGGAAAAAGAGTTGGTAGCTCTTGATCCGGCAAACAAACCACCGCTGGTAGCGGTGGTTTTTT
TGTTTGCAAGCAGCAGATTACGCGCAGAAAAAAAGGATCTCAAGAAGATCCTTTGATCTTTTCTACGGGG
TCTGACGCTCAGTGGAACGAAAACTCACGTTAAGGCATTTTGGTCATGAGATTATCAAAAAGGATCTTCA
CCTAGATCCTTTTAAATTAAAAATGAAGTTTTAAATCAATCTAAAGTATATATGAGTAAACTTGGTCTGA
CAGTTACCAATGCTTAATCAGTGAGGCACCTATCTCAGCGATCTGTCTATTTCGTTCATCCATAGTTGCC
TGACTCCCCGTCGTGTAGATAACTACGATACGGGAGGGCTTACCATCTGGCCCCAGTGCTGCAATGATAC
CGCGAGACCCACGCTCACCGGCTCCAGATTTATCAGCAATAAACCAGCCAGCCGGAAGGGCCGAGCGCAG
AAGTGGTCCTGCAACTTTATCCGCCTCCATCCAGTCTATTAATTGTTGCCGGGAAGCTAGAGTAAGTAGT
TCGCCAGTTAATAGTTTGCGCAACGTTGTTGCCATTGCTACAGGCATCGTGGTGTCACGCTCGTCGTTTG
GTATGGCTTCATTCAGCTCCGGTTCCCAACGATCAAGGCGAGTTACATGATCCCCCATGTTGTGCAAAAA
AGCGGTTAGCTCCTTCGGTCCTCCGATCGTTGTCAGAAGTAAGTTGGCCGCAGTGTTATCACTCATGGTT
ATGGCAGCACTGCATAATTCTCTTACTGTCATGCCATCCGTAAGATGCTTTTCTGTGACTGGTGAGTACT
CAACCAAGTCATTCTGAGAATAGTGTATGCGGCGACCGAGTTGCTCTTGCCCGGCGTCAATACGGGATAA
TACCGCGCCACATAGCAGAACTTTAAAAGTGCTCATCATTGGAAAACGTTCTTCGGGGCGAAAACTCTCA
AGGATCTTACCGCTGTTGAGATCCAGTTCGATGTAACCCACTCGTGCACCCAACTGATCTTCAGCATCTT
TTACTTTCACCAGCGTTTCTGGGTGAGCAAAAACAGGAAGGCAAAATGCCGCAAAAAAGGGAATAAGGGC
GACACGGAAATGTTGAATACTCATACTCTTCCTTTTTCAATATTATTGAAGCATTTATCAGGGTTATTGT
CTCATGAGCGGATACATATTTGAATGTATTTAGAAAAATAAACAAATAGGGGTTCCGCGCACATTTCCCC
GAAAAGTGCCACCTAAATTGTAAGCGTTAATATTTTGTTAAAATTCGCGTTAAATTTTTGTTAAATCAGC
TCATTTTTTAACCAATAGGCCGAAATCGGCAAAATCCCTTATAAATCAAAAGAATAGACCGAGATAGGGT
[37 nt withheld, positions 4621-4657]
AAAGAACGTGGACTCCAACGTCAAAGG
[32 nt withheld, positions 4685-4716]
GCTGGCTAAGAACTCATCAGCCTCCCCGGTCCATCTACCCACGTACCAATGCACCAATTGGCCACAATGA
CGGCTACTACATGGTGCCATTCCTTCCTCTTTATAGGAATGGAGACTACCTCCTGTCCAACAATGCTCTT
GGATACGAGTACGCCTACCTGTTGGACCCAGGTCATTGCACAACACCAGAAATGCCCTCTGATCTGCAAA
AGACGTGAATATCTGTTCAGACACCCATATCCACTCTGTTCCACACAGGTCAGAGGTTTGTCCAGGAGTT
CTTGACAGAGGTGTAAAAAGTACTCAAAAATTTTACTCAAGTGAAAGTACAAGTACTTAGGGAAAATTTT
ACTCAATTAAAAGTAAAAGTATCTGGCTAGAATCTTACTTGAGTAAAAGTAAAAAAGTACTCCATTAAAA
TTGTACTTGAGTATTAAGGAAGTAAAAGTAAAAGCAAGAAAGAAAACTAGAGATTCTTGTTTAAGCTTTT
AATCTCAAAAAACATTAAATGAAATGCATACAAGGTTTTATCCTGCTTTAGAACTGTTTGTATTTAATTA
TCAAACTATAAGACAGACAATCTAATGCCAGTACACGCTACTCAAAGTTGTAAAACCTCAGATTTAACTT
CAGTAGAAGCTGATTCTCAAAATTGTTAGTGTCAAGCCTAGCTCTTTTGGGGCTGAAAAGCAATCCTGCA
GTGCTGAAAAGCCTCTCACAGGCAGCCGATGCGGGAAGAGGTGTATTAGTCTTGATAGAGAGGCTGCAAA
TAGCAGGAAACGTGAGCAGAGACTCCCTGGTGTCTGAAACACAGGCCAGATGGGCCCTCGAGCAGGAAAC
AGCTATGACCATGATTACGCCAAGCTATCAACTTTGTATAGAAAAGTTGGCACGCGCAGATTCCGTGTGG
GCCTGGTAATATCTTACCATTTTAAGCTATTTTAAGATTAGGGAAAAAAATTAAATAAAACTACTTTAAA
ATTACTTTCCTTAAAAAGCAACATATTTATTTAGTTTTTGTTTAACTGGCTCAAGATTGTAATATTTTAC
TTTTACATGTTTTTTTAAGTACCTAAATGTGTTCAAAAGTAAAGTATGTTATTGTTTTTTTTTTTTAATG
TTAGCTAAGCTTTAAATTGTAATATATTACTTTTAAAAGTGACTTTTTAAAAATGTAAATAAAAAAGTAA
CTATAAATGTGTAATGCATGTTATTTCTGTGGGTTTTTAATTTTCATCTCAACTGGGCTTACAATTTTAA
CATAATAAAAATCAAATCAAATCAAATCAGGCCCTTATTTGTCACATACACTCTTGTATACTGAAATAAA
CTAAATGTTGAGAAAAATTTAAATACACCAAAATAACGCATACCTTTTTTGTAATTACCTAAGTAAAACA
TTTAGTTCCTTTTTTAAGTGACTCAAGATTGTAATCTATTAATTGTAAAAGATAAAACTAGTGATCAATC
TGACGTGCTTCTATGCAGCCTGTGAGATTAATTGTGATGTTTAATTATTAAACAATTTAAATGGATCAAA
CATTTCACATGTGCTTATTGTGTCCAACAAAACCAGCAGAAGCACTTAAAAATATTGCATGACAACATGA
GTTTTTAATGTAAATTATATATACTTCCTAAACGAAGTTAATCATATTTCTAAAATAATAATGTCATTGA
AATATTTAAATAAATGATAAGCTTTAGTTGATTCAACATAAAATTGAAAGCAATAAGGACTTTTTTTTTT
TACAGCGGTGAAGCAAAAGCATGTAATAATCATATAATATAATAAATAAATAAATAAATAATGGCTCTTG
GTGCAAATATGAACACTTTAAATAAATATAGAATAAATATGATCAATAAGTCATAACGATGTGTTTTATG
TTGATTATAATTTAAACATGTTTCTAACGCAAGTTTTAAAAACTGTTTTAAAGTATTATTTTAAGTTATA
AGATCAATTTGACTCAACATTTTGTAGTGAAAATATGTTGTGTAAAATTAATATAATATACACTATAAAA
ATGCAGGGTTCCACACAATACATTAATGTTGTCCCAACACAAATCGATTAAGTTAACAAATATATGTGGA
TTGAACATAAAAAATTAAGTTGTCCCAATGAAATCTCAAGAATTGTGTTGTTTCAGCTCATTTTAAATAA
GTAGTTTTAACAAGTAAAAAATAACATATTTTTGAGTGTGTATATATATATATTACAAAATATAATAATA
TAAAATGTAAAAGATATAAACCATGCTACATATATTTAAGAGCTATTTTGCACATTACTTTTTTGCAAGC
CATTTTAGTGTTTTTTTTACAAATATATATTAGCTAAATATACAATATCTTAAATATACAATTAATCAGA
CATGCAATTAATGCATTTAACCTACATAAAAATACATGATCAACATATGTTTTATGCTGATTACAACTAA
ATCAAACGTAATGAAATTAATTTATAAAAGCGATTTAAATATGTCAATATTTTAAGTTAAAATCACTTGA
AACCTACTATAAATGAACTTAAATTAAAAAAATCTCCTTTAATTCCAATGCAACAGTGTTGTTTTTTCAG
CTGAGGACCCCCGGTGCAGATGGTTGGCCCCCGGCCCGCTATTCTAAGGAAGCCTTTCTTAATTTTAGGG
CGGCGCTGCATGCGCTCAGATCAGATTCACGGGTGGAGAGGGTTATTTTCTCTTTTTTATTTTTTCTTGC
CTGCTCATATTTGGGCCTGTGTGAACCCCAGGCTCCGCCTCGGCCCCCAGGAGCCGCTCTTATTTAAAGG
GGATCCTCGCCTTCAGTCTTCGTCCCAGTGGAAGCATCAGTCTTGTGATAACAACTTGGTGAGTCCTACA
GACCAGCGCTCGACTCTAGGCTTTAAATGCATTGATTTCTCTGGATTAGCTACCGGGAGAGTTTTAACTT
TGCTTATTAGTCTTGTGCTCGAACTGCTAGGTTTAAAGAGTGTTTTCTCTAATGCATGCATGAAGCGACA
GCTGAAAACCAGAAATAGAGCGTTTGTCCTCCTGTTAAACTCTAGCCTTTCTTTGGCATTTGTCAGTCCG
AGTCTTCAGCTGCCGGCAGGAGATTGGGTTTCAGTAACACTTGCTGAGCACAAACTACACGTGCTTTCTT
CAGATTTAATTCATTATTAATCATTCTAGATTTAAATGATGTTCTTACTCATTGCTGATTATTTTAGCCT
TGCGGAGCAGATTAAATGAGCACGTGTTTCATTAAGATTGATTTAAATATAATTAATATTTCACCACTGT
AGTTTTAAAATTGCCTTCTAAGTCATGGTTGATTTTTAATAGGTATCGGCTCTAATTAGATTACTATTTT
GGTTTTTAAATGTTATTTCTATTTCATTTGTAGGCTCGTTTTTAATGTGATTTTATTAGATTCTAGTTTT
AAAATCATCTCTTAGCCTTAATGAGCAGACTGAATGAACATGTTTCATTAAGATTAACTTCATTATAATG
AATTATTTAATCATTCTAGTGGGTTATAAATCAGCTCTATTTAAATTAATTGTCGTGTTTATTTCTATTT
AATTTTTGATTATTTTTTCAGGGTCGTTTTTATGTGATTTTTTCCCGTTTCTAATTTTAAACTAATTGTT
TGATTTTTATATGATTCGACTCTTTTTAAATGAATTGTTTTGCTTTTTTTATTGAGCATATATATATTAT
ACAATTTCAATCAACAATTGTTGTGCTTTTTAAATGTTGTTTCTATTTCATTTCTAGGGTCGATTTTATT
CGATTCTAGTTTTAAAATCGTGATTTTTAACTTCTAACCTTACTGAGCAGACTGAATGAACATGTTTCAT
CAAGATTAACTTCATTATAGTTAATTATTGAATCGTGCTAGTGGTTTATAAATCAGCTCTATTTAAATTA
ATCATCATCATTATTTCTATTTAATTTTTATTATTTCTTTAGGATTATTTTTATGTGATTTTTTTCACGT
TCTAGTTTTAAACTCAATGCTCATTACTGCTCACCCTTGCTGAGCAGTCTTTCGTTAAGATTAAATTAAT
TAATAACCATTCTAGTTTTAAAACAGTGTCTTAAGGCATAGCTGATATTTTACAAGTTTACTATTTAATA
TATCTCCTTTCTTTTTTTAGGGTCGATTTCATCTGATTTGATTAATTTTTATTATCTTCACTAAGCTTTT
TGTTCTAGGTTTTATTCTCAGTATTATTACTGTTATATTTGAACTGAATTTCTCCTCATAGTTTATTCAT
TTTATTTATTTATTTTTTGTTTATTCGCTATTTTGTATTTTAGTTTTTAATTAGAAATTTTATTAGAATC
GTTTTGAACTAGTTTTTATGCACTCTAACATTAATATTAAATCATAACTATTATTTTTATTATAATTTAT
TTGTGTTTATCTTTTTGTGTAGCTTTCATGTGTTTTTATTTTAGTTTTATTATGTTTGCATTGAATTTTT
TGGACTAGTTTATATAACGATATACAGAAAAGCCATGACAACAAATGTTTTTATAATACCTATTAAGTAT
AAGCTAATCAGATTTCCACTATTCTGTTCAAAGTTAACATTATTAGCCATTCTGATGGATCATTTGACAT
TTGTCATATGTCTTTATGAACACTGCTCTTTCAGATGCCACTTTTAAAGCTGTTTTTTACAGTAAATGAA
CGTTTATTATTATGACATTATTTCCTAAGGCCTCTAGAGTACAGCAGGATGTGGCGTGTGCATTACCGTG
TAATTATGCTGACTGTAAATGTGCATTTATAGACTGTCAGCATGTCTGACTGTGCGCTGTTGTGATTGGT
CCTGCACAGACCAAG
